>Addgene plasmid #57909 | mKOet-Alpha-Actinin-19 | depositor partial sequence | sequence record 89059 | insert sequence
GACGTCAGATCCGCTAGCGCTACCGGACTCAGATCTCGAGCTCAAGCTTCGCACCATCATGGACCATTAT
GATTCTCAGCAAACCAACGATTACATGCAGCCAGAAGAGGACTGGGACCGGGACCTGCTCCTGGACCCGG
CCTGGGAGAAGCAGCAGAGAAAGACATTCACGGCATGGTGTAACTCCCACCTCCGGAAGGCGGGGACACA
GATCGAGAACATCGAAGAGGACTTCCGGGATGGCCTGAAGCTCATGCTGCTGCTGGAGGTCATCTCAGGT
GAACGCTTGGCCAAGCCAGAGCGAGGCAAGATGAGAGTGCACAAGATCTCCAACGTCAACAAGGCCCTGG
ATTTCATAGCCAGCAAAGGCGTCAAACTGGTGTCCATCGGAGCCGAAGAAATCGTGGATGGGAATGTGAA
GATGACCCTGGGCATGATCTGGACCATCATCCTGCGCTTTGCCATCCAGGACATCTCCGTGGAAGAGACT
TCAGCCAAGGAAGGGCTGCTCCTGTGGTGTCAGAGAAAGACAGCCCCTTACAAAAATGTCAACATCCAGA
ACTTCCACATAAGCTGGAAGGATGGCCTCGGCTTCTGTGCTTTGATCCACCGACACCGGCCCGAGCTGAT
TGACTACGGGAAGCTGCGGAAGGATGATCCACTCACAAATCTGAATACGGCTTTTGACGTGGCAGAGAAG
TACCTGGACATCCCCAAGATGCTGGATGCCGAAGACATCGTTGGAACTGCCCGACCGGATGAGAAAGCCA
TCATGACTTACGTGTCTAGCTTCTACCACGCCTTCTCTGGAGCCCAGAAGGCGGAGACAGCAGCCAATCG
CATCTGCAAGGTGTTGGCCGTCAACCAGGAGAACGAGCAGCTTATGGAAGACTACGAGAAGCTGGCCAGT
GATCTGTTGGAGTGGATCCGCCGCACAATCCCGTGGCTGGAGAACCGGGTGCCCGAGAACACCATGCATG
CCATGCAACAGAAGCTGGAGGACTTCCGGGACTACCGGCGCCTGCACAAGCCGCCCAAGGTGCAGGAGAA
GTGCCAGCTGGAGATCAACTTCAACACGCTGCAGACCAAGCTGCGGCTCAGCAACCGGCCTGCCTTCATG
CCCTCTGAGGGCAGGATGGTCTCGGACATCAACAATGCCTGGGGCTGCCTGGAGCAGGTGGAGAAGGGCT
ATGAGGAGTGGTTGCTGAATGAGATCCGGAGGCTGGAGCGACTGGACCACCTGGCAGAGAAGTTCCGGCA
GAAGGCCTCCATCCACGAGGCCTGGACTGACGGCAAAGAGGCCATGCTGCGACAGAAGGACTATGAGACC
GCCACCCTCTCGGAGATCAAGGCCTTGCTCAAGAAGCATGAGGCCTTCGAGAGTGACCTGGCTGCCCACC
AGGACCGTGTGGAGCAGATTGCCGCCATCGCACAGGAGCTCAATGAGCTGGACTATTATGACTCACCCAG
TGTCAACGCCCGTTGCCAAAAGATCTGTGACCAGTGGGACAATCTGGGGGCCCTAACTCAGAAGCGAAGG
GAAGCTCTGGAGCGGACCGAGAAACTGCTGGAGACCATTGACCAGCTGTACTTGGAGTATGCCAAGCGGG
CTGCACCCTTCAACAACTGGATGGAGGGGGCCATGGAGGACCTGCAGGACACCTTCATTGTGCACACCAT
TGAGGAGATCCAGGGACTGACCACAGCCCATGAGCAGTTCAAGGCCACCCTCCCTGATGCCGACAAGGAG
CGCCTGGCCATCCTGGGCATCCACAATGAGGTGTCCAAGATTGTCCAGACCTACCACGTCAATATGGCGG
GCACCAACCCCTACACAACCATCACGCCTCAGGAGATCAATGGCAAATGGGACCACGTGCGGCAGCTGGT
GCCTCGGAGGGACCAAGCTCTGACGGAGGAGCATGCCCGACAGCAGCACAATGAGAGGCTACGCAAGCAG
TTTGGAGCCCAGGCCAATGTCATCGGGCCCTGGATCCAGACCAAGATGGAGGAGATCGGGAGGATCTCCA
TTGAGATGCATGGGACCCTGGAGGACCAGCTCAGCCACCTGCGGCAGTATGAGAAGAGCATCGTCAACTA
CAAGCCAAAGATTGATCAGCTGGAGGGCGACCACCAGCTCATCCAGGAGGCGCTCATCTTCGACAACAAG
CACACCAACTACACCATGGAGCACATCCGTGTGGGCTGGGAGCAGCTGCTCACCACCATCGCCAGGACCA
TCAATGAGGTAGAGAACCAGATCCTGACCCGGGATGCCAAGGGCATCAGCCAGGAGCAGATGAATGAGTT
CCGGGCCTCCTTCAACCACTTTGACCGGAAGAAGACAGGCATGATGGACACGGATGATTTCCGCGCCTGC
CTGATCTCCATGGGTTACAACATGGGAGAAGCAGAATTTGCCCGCATCATGAGCATTGTGGACCCCAACC
GCCTGGGGGTAGTGACATTCCAGGCCTTCATTGACTTCATGTCCCGCGAGACAGCCGACACAGATACAGC
AGACCAAGTCATGGCTTCCTTCAAGATCCTGGCTGGGGACAAGAACTACATTACCATGGACGAGCTGCGC
CGCGAGCTGCCACCCGACCAGGCTGAGTACTGCATCGCGCGGATGGCCCCCTACACCGGCCCCGACTCCG
TGCCAGGTGCTCTGGACTACATGTCCTTCTCCACGGCGCTGTACGGCGAGAGTGACCTCAAGCTTCGAAT
TCTGCAGTCGACGGTACCGCGGGCCCGGGATCCACCGGTCGCCACCATGGTGAGCAAGGGCGAGGAGAAT
AACATGGCCGTGATTAAACCAGAGATGAAGATGAGGTACTACATGGACGGCTCCGTCAATGGGCATGAGT
TCACAATTGAAGGTGAAGGCACAGGCAGACCTTACGAGGGACATCAAGAGATGACACTACGCGTCACAAT
GGCCAAGGGCGGGCCAATGCCTTTCGCGTTTGACTTAGTGTCACACGTGTTCTGTTACGGCCACAGACCT
TTTACTAAATATCCAGAAGAGATACCAGACTATTTCAAACAAGCATTTCCTGAAGGCCTGTCATGGGAAA
GGTCGTTGGAGTTCGAAGATGGTGGGTCCGCTTCAGTCAGTGCGCATATAAGCCTTAGAGGAAACACCTT
CTACCACAAATCCAAATTTACTGGGGTTAACTTTCCTGCCGATGGTCCTATCATGCAAAACCAAAGTGTT
GATTGGGAGCCATCAACCGAGAAAATTACTGCCAGCGACGGAGTTCTGAAGGGTGATGTTACGATGTACC
TAAAACTTGAAGGAGGCGGCAATCACAAATGCCAATTCAAGACTACTTACAAGGCGGCAAAAAAGATTCT
TAAAATGCCAGGAAGCCATTACATCAGCCATCGCCTCGTCAGGAAAACCGAAGGCAACATTACTGAGCTG
GTAGAAGATGCAGTAGCTCATTCCGGCGGCATGGACGAGCTGTACAAGTAAGCGGCCGCGACTCTAGATC
ATAATCAGCCATACCACATT
