[The description below was written by a language model from this plasmid's Addgene catalogue record.]
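Description:
mKOet-Alpha-Actinin-19 is a mammalian expression plasmid that produces human alpha-actinin (ACTN1, corresponding to the NM_001102.3 reference transcript) fused to the orange fluorescent protein mKOet. It is built on an mKOet fluorescent-protein vector backbone of about 4.75 kb before addition of the insert. The fusion is transcribed from the CMV promoter, a strong constitutive promoter in most cultured mammalian cell lines, and the listed 3′ sequencing primer suggests an SV40 polyadenylation signal downstream of the coding region. The plasmid is maintained in E. coli at high copy number under kanamycin selection. It also carries a neomycin resistance marker, so transfected mammalian cells can be selected with G418 to obtain stable lines. The record does not state whether mKOet sits at the N- or C-terminus of alpha-actinin, what the "19" in the name refers to, or how the construct was cloned, and no feature table is available to confirm the arrangement of individual elements.

The stated purpose is subcellular localization. Alpha-actinin is an actin-crosslinking protein that is enriched along stress fibres and at focal adhesions, so the fusion serves as a live-cell marker for these actin-associated structures. The recorded spectral properties are an excitation maximum of 548 nm and an emission maximum of 561 nm, which places the signal in the orange range. This makes the construct suitable for fluorescence microscopy of cytoskeletal organization and dynamics, alone or alongside spectrally distinct markers such as green or far-red fluorescent proteins.
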