Addgene plasmid #57909: mKOet-Alpha-Actinin-19
Purpose: Localization: Alpha Actinin, Excitation: 548, Emission: 561
Depositing lab: Michael Davidson. Depositing organization: Florida State University, Tallahassee.
Backbone
  Vector backbone: mKOet
  Backbone size w/o insert (bp): 4750
  Vector type: Mammalian Expression
  Selectable markers: Neomycin (select with G418)
Growth in bacteria
  Bacterial resistance: Kanamycin, 50 μg/mL
  Growth temperature: 37°C
  Growth strain: DH5alpha
  Copy number: High Copy
Gene/Insert
  Gene/Insert name: Alpha-Actinin (alt name: NM_001102.3)
  Species: H. sapiens (human)
  Entrez Gene: ACTN1 (a.k.a. BDPLT15)
  Promoter: CMV
  Tag / fusion protein: mKOet
  Cloning method: Unknown
  Sequencing primers: 5′ CMV-F; 3′ SV40pA-R
Terms and licenses: Academic/Nonprofit Terms; Industry Terms: Not Available to Industry
Depositor comments: . Excitation = 548; Emission = 561
How to cite: mKOet-Alpha-Actinin-19 was a gift from Michael Davidson (Addgene plasmid # 57909 ; http://n2t.net/addgene:57909 ; RRID:Addgene_57909)
